>Addgene plasmid #118562 | pMRE-Tn7-146 | addgene full sequence | sequence record 226940 | Addgene Partial NGS Result
[732 nt withheld, positions 1-732]
TAATAATTAGCTGAGCTTGGACTCCTGTTGATAGATCCAGTAATGACCTCAGAACTCCATCTGGATTTGT
TCAGAACGCTCGGTTGCCGCCGGGCGTTTTTTATTGGTGAGAATCCAAGCTAGCTTGGCGAGATTTTCAG
GAGCTAAGGAAGCTAAAATGGAGAAAAAAATCACTGGATATACCACCGTTGATATATCCCAATGGCATCG
TAAAGAACATTTTGAGGCATTTCAGTCAGTTGCTCAATGTACCTATAACCAGACCGTTCAGCTGGATATT
ACGGCCTTTTTAAAGACCGTAAAGAAAAATAAGCACAAGTTTTATCCGGCCTTTATTCACATTCTTGCCC
GCCTGATGAATGCTCATCCGGAATTTCGTATGGCAATGAAAGACGGTGAGCTGGTGATATGGGATAGTGT
TCACCCTTGTTACACCGTTTTCCATGAGCAAACTGAAACGTTTTCATCGCTCTGGAGTGAATACCACGAC
GATTTCCGGCAGTTTCTACACATATATTCGCAAGATGTGGCGTGTTACGGTGAAAACCTGGCCTATTTCC
CTAAAGGGTTTATTGAGAATATGTTTTTCGTCTCAGCCAATCCCTGGGTGAGTTTCACCAGTTTTGATTT
AAACGTGGCCAATATGGACAACTTCTTCGCCCCCGTTTTCACCATGGGCAAATATTATACGCAAGGCGAC
AAGGTGCTGATGCCGCTGGCGATTCAGGTTCATCATGCCGTTTGTGATGGCTTCCATGTCGGCAGAATGC
TTAATGAATTACAACAGTACTGCGATGAGTGGCAGGGCGGGGCGTAATTTTTTTAAGGCAGTTATTGGTG
CCCTTAAACGCCTGGGGTAATGACTCTCTAGCTTGAGGCATCAAATAAAACGAAAGGCTCAGTCGAAAGA
CTGGGCCTTTCGTTTTATCTGTTGTTTGTCGGTGAACGCTCTCCTGAGTAGGACAAATCCGCCGCTAGGA
GCTTGCGGCCGCCAGGGGTCAATAGCGGCCGCCACTCGAGCACCTAGGAGGCGCGCCACGGCCGCGTCGA
CCCCACGCCCCTCTTTAATACGACGGGCAATTTGCACTTCAGAAAATGAAGAGTTTGCTTTAGCCATAAC
AAAAGTCCAGTATGCTTTTTCACAGCATAACTGGACTGATTTCAGTTTACAACTATTCTGTCTAGTTTAA
GACTTTATTGTCATAGTTTAGATCTATTTTGTTCAGTTTAAGACTTTATTGTCCGCCCACAGGCCACGAT
GCGTCCGGCGTAGAGGATCTGCTCATGTTTGACAGCTTATCATCGATGCATAATGTGCCTGTCAAATGGA
CGAAGCAGGGATTCTGCAAACCCTATGCTACTCCGTCAAGCCGTCAATTGTCTGATTCGTTACCAATTAT
GACAACTTGACGGCTACATCATTCACTTTTTCTTCACAACCGGCACGGAACTCGCTCGGGCTGGCCCCGG
TGCATTTTTTAAATACCCGCGAGAAATAGAGTTGATCGTCAAAACCAACATTGCGACCGACGGTGGCGAT
AGGCATCCGGGTGGTGCTCAAAAGCAGCTTCGCCTGGCTGATACGTTGGTCCTCGCGCCAGCTTAAGACG
CTAATCCCTAACTGCTGGCGGAAAAGATGTGACAGACGCGACGGCGACAAGCAAACATGCTGTGCGACGC
TGGCGATATCAAAATTGCTGTCTGCCAGGTGATCGCTGATGTACTGACAAGCCTCGCGTACCCGATTATC
CATCGGTGGATGGAGCGACTCGTTAATCGCTTCCATGCGCCGCAGTAACAATTGCTCAAGCAGATTTATC
GCCAGCAGCTCCGAATAGCGCCCTTCCCCTTGCCCGGCGTTAATGATTTGCCCAAACAGGTCGCTGAAAT
GCGGCTGGTGCGCTTCATCCGGGCGAAAGAACCCCGTATTGGCAAATATTGACGGCCAGTTAAGCCATTC
ATGCCAGTAGGCGCGCGGACGAAAGTAAACCCACTGGTGATACCATTCGCGAGCCTCCGGATGACGACCG
TAGTGATGAATCTCTCCTGGCGGGAACAGCAAAATATCACCCGGTCGGCAAACAAATTCTCGTCCCTGAT
TTTTCACCACCCCCTGACCGCGAATGGTGAGATTGAGAATATAACCTTTCATTCCCAGCGGTCGGTCGAT
AAAAAAATCGAGATAACCGTTGGCCTCAATCGGCGTTAAACCCGCCACCAGATGGGCATTAAACGAGTAT
CCCGGCAGCAGGGGATCATTTTGCGCTTCAGCCATACTTTTCATACTCCCGCCATTCAGAGAAGAAACCA
ATTGTCCATATTGCATCAGACATTGCCGTCACTGCGTCTTTTACTGGCTCTTCTCGCTAACCAAACCGGT
AACCCCGCTTATTAAAAGCATTCTGTAACAAAGCGGGACCAAAGCCATGACAAAAACGCGTAACAAAAGT
GTCTATAATCACGGCAGAAAAGTCCACATTGATTATTTGCACGGCGTCACACTTTGCTATGCCATAGCAT
TTTTATCCATAAGATTAGCGGATCCTACCTGACGCTTTTTATCGCAACTCTCTACTGTTTCTCCATACCC
GTTTTTTTGGGCTAGCGAATTCGAGCTCGGTACCCAAGTCTTAAACTAGACAGAATAGTTGTAAACTGAA
ATCAGTCCAGTTATGCTGTGAAAAAGCATACTGGACTTTTGTTATGGCTAAAGCAAACTCTTCATTTTCT
GAAGTGCAAATTGCCCGTCGTATTAAAGAGGGGCGTGGCCAAGGGCATGGTAAAGACTATATTCCATGGC
TAACAGTACAAGAAGTTCCTTCTTCAGGTCGTTCCCACCGTATTTATTCTCATAAGACGGGACGAGTCCA
TCATTTGCTATCTGACTTAGAGCTTGCTGTTTTTCTCAGTCTTGAGTGGGAGAGCAGCGTGCTAGATATA
CGCGAGCAGTTCCCCTTATTACCTAGTGATACCAGGCAGATTGCAATAGATAGTGGTATTAAGCATCCTG
TTATTCGTGGTGTAGATCAGGTTATGTCTACTGATTTTTTAGTGGACTGCAAAGATGGTCCTTTTGAGCA
GTTTGCTATTCAAGTCAAACCTGCAGCAGCCTTACAAGACGAGCGTACCTTAGAAAAACTAGAACTAGAG
CGTCGCTATTGGCAGCAAAAGCAAATTCCTTGGTTCATTTTTACTGATAAAGAAATAAATCCCGTAGTAA
AAGAAAATATTGAATGGCTTTATTCAGTGAAAACAGAAGAAGTTTCTGCGGAGCTTTTAGCACAACTATC
CCCATTGGCCCATATCCTGCAAGAAAAAGGAGATGAAAACATTATCAATGTCTGTAAGCAGGTTGATATT
GCTTATGATTTGGAGTTAGGCAAAACATTGAGTGAGATACGAGCCTTAACCGCAAATGGTTTTATTAAGT
TCAATATTTATAAGTCTTTCAGGGCAAATAAGTGTGCAGATCTCTGTATTAGCCAAGTAGTGAATATGGA
GGAGTTGCGCTATGTGGCAAATTAATGAGGTTGTGCTATTTGATAATGATCCGTATCGCATTTTGGCTAT
AGAGGATGGCCAAGTTGTCTGGATGCAAATAAGCGCTGATAAAGGAGTTCCACAAGCTAGGGCTGAGTTG
TTGCTAATGCAGTATTTAGATGAAGGCCGCTTAGTTAGAACTGATGACCCTTATGTACATCTTGATTTAG
AAGAGCCGTCTGTAGATTCTGTCAGCTTCCAGAAGCGCGAGGAGGATTATCGAAAAATTCTTCCTATTAT
TAATAGTAAGGATCGTTTCGACCCTAAAGTCAGAAGCGAACTCGTTGAGCATGTGGTCCAAGAACATAAG
GTTACTAAGGCTACAGTTTATAAGTTGTTACGCCGTTACTGGCAGCGTGGTCAAACGCCTAATGCATTAA
TTCCTGACTACAAAAACAGCGGTGCACCAGGGGAAAGACGTTCAGCGACAGGAACAGCAAAGATTGGCCG
AGCCAGAGAATATGGTAAGGGTGAAGGAACCAAGGTAACGCCCGAGATTGAACGCCTTTTTAGGTTGACC
ATAGAAAAGCACCTGTTAAATCAAAAAGGTACAAAGACCACCGTTGCCTATAGACGATTTGTGGACTTGT
TTGCTCAGTATTTTCCTCGCATTCCCCAAGAGGATTACCCAACACTACGTCAGTTTCGTTATTTTTATGA
TCGAGAATACCCTAAAGCTCAGCGCTTAAAGTCTAGAGTTAAAGCAGGGGTATATAAAAAAGACGTACGA
CCCTTAAGTAGTACAGCCACTTCTCAGGCGTTAGGCCCTGGGAGTCGTTATGAGATTGATGCCACGATTG
CTGATATTTATTTAGTGGATCATCATGATCGCCAAAAAATCATAGGAAGACCAACGCTTTACATTGTGAT
TGATGTGTTTAGTCGGATGATCACGGGCTTTTATATCGGCTTTGAAAATCCGTCTTATGTGGTGGCGATG
CAGGCTTTTGTAAATGCTTGCTCTGACAAAACGGCCATTTGTGCCCAGCATGATATTGAGATTAGTAGCT
CAGACTGGCCGTGTGTAGGTTTGCCAGATGTGTTGCTAGCGGACCGTGGCGAATTAATGAGTCATCAGGT
CGAAGCCTTAGTTTCTAGTTTTAATGTGCGAGTGGAAAGTGCTCCACCTAGACGTGGCGATGCTAAAGGC
ATAGTGGAAAGCACTTTTAGAACACTACAAGCCGAGTTTAAGTCCTTTGCACCTGGCATTGTAGAGGGCA
GTCGGATCAAAAGCCATGGTGAAACAGACTATAGGTTAGATGCATCTCTGTCGGTATTTGAGTTCACACA
AATTATTTTGCGTACGATCTTATTCAGAAATAACCATCTGGTGATGGATAAATACGATCGAGATGCTGAT
TTTCCTACAGATTTACCGTCTATTCCTGTCCAGCTATGGCAATGGGGTATGCAGCATCGTACAGGTAGTT
TAAGGGCTGTGGAGCAAGAGCAGTTGCGAGTAGCGTTACTGCCTCGCCGAAAGGTCTCTATTTCTTCATT
TGGCGTTAATTTGTGGGGTTTGTATTACTCGGGGTCAGAGATTCTGCGTGAGGGTTGGTTGCAGCGGAGC
ACTGATATAGCTAGACCTCAACATTTAGAAGCGGCTTATGACCCAGTGCTGGTTGATACGATTTATTTGT
TTCCGCAAGTTGGCAGCCGTGTATTTTGGCGCTGTAATCTGACGGAACGTAGTCGGCAGTTTAAAGGTCT
CTCATTTTGGGAGGTTTGGGATATACAAGCACAAGAAAAACACAATAAAGCCAATGCGAAGCAGGATGAG
TTAACTAAACGCAGGGAGCTTGAGGCGTTTATTCAGCAAACCATTCAGAAAGCGAATAAGTTAACGCCCA
GTACTACTGAGCCCAAATCAACACGCATTAAGCAGATTAAAACTAATAAAAAAGAAGCCGTGACCTCGGA
GCGTAAAAAACGTGCGGAGCATTTGAAGCCAAGCTCTTCAGGTGATGAGGCTAAAGTTATTCCTTTCAAC
GCAGTGGAAGCGGATGATCAAGAAGATTACAGCCTACCCACATACGTGCCTGAATTATTTCAGGATCCAC
CAGAAAAGGATGAGTCATGAGTGCTACCCGGATTCAAGCAGTTTATCGTGATACGGGGGTAGAGGCTTAT
CGTGATAATCCTTTTATCGAGGCCTTACCACCATTACAAGAGTCAGTGAATAGTGCTGCATCACTGAAAT
CCTCTTTACAGCTTACTTCCTCTGACTTGCAAAAGTCCCGTGTTATCAGAGCTCATACCATTTGTCGTAT
TCCAGATGACTATTTTCAGCCATTAGGTACGCATTTGCTACTAAGTGAGCGTATTTCGGTCATGATTCGA
GGTGGCTACGTAGGCAGAAATCCTAAAACAGGAGATTTACAAAAGCATTTACAAAATGGTTATGAGCGTG
TTCAAACGGGAGAGTTGGAGACATTTCGCTTTGAGGAGGCACGATCTACGGCACAAAGCTTATTGTTAAT
TGGTTGTTCTGGTAGTGGGAAGACGACCTCTCTTCATCGTATTCTAGCCACGTATCCTCAGGTGATTTAC
CATCGTGAACTCAATGTAGAGCAGGTGGTGTATTTGAAAATAGACTGCTCGCATAATGGTTCGCTAAAAG
AAATCTGCTTGAATTTTTTCAGAGCGTTGGATCGAGCCTTGGGCTCGAACTATGAGCGTCGTTATGGCTT
AAAACGTCATGGTATAGAAACCATGTTGGCTTTGATGTCGCAAATAGCCAATGCACATGCTTTAGGGTTG
TTGGTTATTGATGAAATTCAGCATTTAAGCCGCTCTCGTTCGGGTGGATCTCAAGAGATGCTGAACTTTT
TTGTGACGATGGTGAATATTATTGGCGTACCAGTGATGTTGATTGGTACCCCTAAAGCACGAGAGATTTT
TGAGGCTGATTTGCGGTCTGCACGTAGAGGGGCAGGGTTTGGAGCTATATTCTGGGATCCTATACAACAA
ACGCAACGTGGAAAGCCCAATCAAGAGTGGATCGCTTTTACGGATAATCTTTGGCAATTACAGCTTTTAC
AACGCAAAGATGCGCTGTTATCGGATGAGGTCCGTGATGTGTGGTATGAGCTAAGCCAAGGAGTGATGGA
CATTGTAGTAAAACTTTTTGTACTCGCTCAGCTCCGTGCGCTAGCTTTAGGCAATGAGCGTATTACCGCT
GGTTTATTGCGGCAAGTGTATCAAGATGAGTTAAAGCCTGTGCACCCCATGCTAGAGGCATTACGCTCGG
GTATCCCAGAACGCATTGCTCGTTATTCTGATCTAGTCGTTCCCGAGATTGATAAACGGTTAATCCAACT
TCAGCTAGATATCGCAGCGATACAAGAACAAACACCAGAAGAAAAAGCCCTTCAAGAGTTAGATACCGAA
GATCAGCGTCATTTATATCTGATGCTGAAAGAGGATTACGATTCAAGCCTGTTAATTCCCACTATTAAAA
AAGCGTTTAGCCAGAATCCAACGATGACAAGACAAAAGTTACTGCCTCTTGTTTTGCAGTGGTTGATGGA
AGGCGAAACGGTAGTGTCAGAACTAGAAAAGCCCTCCAAGAGTAAAAAGGTTTCGGCTATAAAGGTAGTC
AAGCCCAGCGACTGGGATAGCTTGCCTGATACGGATTTACGTTATATCTATTCACAACGCCAACCTGAAA
AAACCATGCATGAACGGTTAAAAGGGAAAGGGGTAATAGTGGATATGGCGAGCTTATTTAAACAAGCAGG
TTAGCCATGAGAAACTTTCCTGTTCCGTACTCGAATGAGCTGATTTATAGCACTATTGCACGGGCAGGCG
TTTATCAAGGGATTGTTAGTCCTAAGCAGCTGTTGGATGAGGTGTATGGCAACCGCAAGGTGGTCGCTAC
CTTAGGTCTGCCCTCGCATTTAGGTGTGATAGCAAGACATCTACATCAAACAGGACGTTACGCTGTTCAG
CAGCTTATTTATGAGCATACCTTATTCCCTTTATATGCTCCGTTTGTAGGCAAGGAGCGCCGAGACGAAG
CTATTCGGTTAATGGAGTACCAAGCGCAAGGTGCGGTGCATTTAATGCTAGGAGTCGCTGCTTCTAGAGT
TAAGAGCGATAACCGCTTTAGATACTGCCCTGATTGCGTTGCTCTTCAGCTAAATAGGTATGGGGAAGCC
TTTTGGCAACGAGATTGGTATTTGCCCGCTTTGCCATATTGTCCAAAACACGGTGCTTTAGTCTTCTTTG
ATAGAGCTGTAGATGATCACCGACATCAATTTTGGGCTTTGGGTCATACTGAGCTGCTTTCAGACTACCC
CAAAGACTCCCTATCTCAATTAACAGCACTAGCTGCTTATATAGCCCCTCTGTTAGATGCTCCACGAGCG
CAAGAGCTTTCCCCAAGCCTTGAGCAGTGGACGCTGTTTTATCAGCGCTTAGCGCAGGATCTAGGGCTAA
CCAAAAGCAAGCACATTCGTCATGACTTGGTGGCGGAGAGAGTGAGGCAGACTTTTAGTGATGAGGCACT
AGAGAAACTGGATTTAAAGTTGGCAGAGAACAAGGACACGTGTTGGCTGAAAAGTATATTCCGTAAGCAT
AGAAAAGCCTTTAGTTATTTACAGCATAGTATTGTGTGGCAAGCCTTATTGCCAAAACTAACGGTTATAG
AAGCGCTACAGCAGGCAAGTGCTCTTACTGAGCACTCTATAACGACAAGACCTGTTAGCCAGTCTGTGCA
ACCTAACTCTGAAGATTTATCTGTTAAGCATAAAGACTGGCAGCAACTAGTGCATAAATACCAAGGAATT
AAGGCGGCAAGACAGTCTTTAGAGGGTGGGGTGCTATACGCTTGGCTTTACCGACATGACAGGGATTGGC
TAGTTCACTGGAATCAACAGCATCAACAAGAGCGTCTGGCACCCGCCCCTAGAGTTGATTGGAACCAAAG
AGATCGAATTGCTGTACGACAACTATTAAGAATCATAAAGCGTCTAGATAGTAGCCTTGATCACCCAAGA
GCGACATCGAGCTGGCTGTTAAAGCAAACTCCTAACGGAACCTCTCTTGCAAAAAATCTACAGAAACTGC
CTTTGGTAGCGCTTTGCTTAAAGCGTTACTCAGAGAGTGTGGAAGATTATCAAATTAGACGGATTAGCCA
AGCTTTTATTAAGCTTAAACAGGAAGATGTTGAGCTTAGGCGCTGGCGATTATTAAGAAGTGCAACGTTA
TCTAAAGAGCGGATAACTGAGGAAGCACAAAGATTCTTGGAAATGGTTTATGGGGAAGAGTGAGTGGTTA
GGCTAGCTACATTTAATGACAATGTGCAGGTTGTACATATTGGTCATTTATTCCGTAACTCGGGTCATAA
GGAGTGGCGTATTTTTGTTTGGTTTAATCCAATGCAAGAACGGAAATGGACTCGATTTACTCATTTGCCT
TTATTAAGTCGAGCTAAGGTGGTTAACAGTACAACAAAGCAAATAAATAAGGCGGATCGTGTGATTGAGT
TTGAAGCATCGGATCTTCAACGAGCCAAAATAATCGATTTTCCTAATCTCTCGTCCTTTGCTTCCGTACG
CAACAAGGATGGAGCGCAGAGTTCATTTATTTACGAAGCTGAAACACCATATAGCAAGACTCGTTATCAC
ATCCCACAGTTAGAGCTAGCTCGGTCATTATTTTTAGGGGATCCTCTAGAGTCGACCTGCAGGCATGCAA
GCTTGGCTGTTTTGGCGGATGAGAGAAGATTTTCAGCCTGATACAGATTAAATCAGAACGCAGAAGCGGT
CTGATAAAACAGAATTTGCCTGGCGGCAGTAGCGCGGTGGTCCCACCTGACCCCATGCCGAACTCAGAAG
TGAAACGCCGTAGCGCCGATGGTAGTGTGGGGTCTCCCCATGCGAGAGTAGGGAACTGCCAGGCATCAAA
TAAAACGAAAGGCTCAGTCGAAAGACTGGGCCTTTCGTTTTATCTGTTGTTTGTCGGTGAACGCTCTCCT
GAGTAGGACAAATCCGCCGGGAGCGGATTTGAACGTTGCGAAGCAACGGCCCGGAGGGTGGCGGGCAGGA
CGCCCGCCATAAACTGCCAGGCATCAAATTAAGCAGAAGGCCATCCTGACGGATGGCCTTTTTGCGTTTC
TACAAACTCTTTTGTTTATTTTTCTAAATACATTCAAATATGTATCCGCTCATGAGACAATAACCCTGAT
AAATGCTTCAATAATATTGAAAAAGGAAGAGTATGAGTATTCAACATTTCCGTGTCGCCCTTATTCCCTT
TTTTGCGGCATTTTGCCTTCCTGTTTTTGCTCACCCAGAAACGCTGGTGAAAGTAAAAGATGCTGAAGAT
CAGTTGGGTGCACGAGTGGGTTACATCGAACTGGATCTCAACAGCGGTAAGATCCTTGAGAGTTTTCGCC
CCGAAGAACGTTTTCCAATGATGAGCACTTTTAAAGTTCTGCTATGTGGCGCGGTATTATCCCGTGTTGA
CGCCGGGCAAGAGCAACTCGGTCGCCGCATACACTATTCTCAGAATGACTTGGTTGAGTACTCACCAGTC
ACAGAAAAGCATCTTACGGATGGCATGACAGTAAGAGAATTATGCAGTGCTGCCATAACCATGAGTGATA
ACACTGCGGCCAACTTACTTCTGACAACGATCGGAGGACCGAAGGAGCTAACCGCTTTTTTGCACAACAT
GGGGGATCATGTAACTCGCCTTGATCGTTGGGAACCGGAGCTGAATGAAGCCATACCAAACGACGAGCGT
GACACCACGATGCCTGCAGCAATGGCAACAACGTTGCGCAAACTATTAACTGGCGAACTACTTACTCTAG
CTTCCCGGCAACAATTAATAGACTGGATGGAGGCGGATAAAGTTGCAGGACCACTTCTGCGCTCGGCCCT
TCCGGCTGGCTGGTTTATTGCTGATAAATCTGGAGCCGGTGAGCGTGGGTCTCGCGGTATCATTGCAGCA
CTGGGGCCAGATGGTAAGCCCTCCCGTATCGTAGTTATCTACACGACGGGGAGTCAGGCAACTATGGATG
AACGAAATAGACAGATCGCTGAGATAGGTGCCTCACTGATTAAGCATTGGTAACTGTCAGACCAAGTTTA
CTCATATATACTTTAGATTGATT
[125 nt withheld, positions 11396-11520]
CGCCGCCGGCCAGCCTCGCAGAGCAGGATTCCCGTTGAGCACCGCCAGGTGCGAATAAGGGACAGTGAAG
AAGGAACACCCGCTCGCGGGTGGGCCTACTTCACCTATCCTGCCCGGCGGCATCACCGGCGCCACAGGTG
CGGTTGCTGGCGCCTATATCGCCGACATCACCGATGGGGAAGATCGGGCTCGCCACTTCGGGCTCATGAG
CGCTTGTTTCGGCGTGGGTATGGTGGCAGGCCCCGTGGCCGGGGGACTGTTGGGCGCCATCTCCTTGCAT
GCACCATTCCTTGCGGCGGCGGTGCTCAACGGCCTCAACCTACTACTGGGCTGCTTCCTAATGCAGGAGT
CGCATAAGGGAGAGCGTCGATCCCCGACAGTAAGACGGGTAAGCCTGTTGATGATACCGCTGCCTTACTG
GGTGCATTAGCCAGTCTGAATGACCTGTCACGGGATAATCCGAAGTGGTCAGACTGGAAAATCAGAGGGC
AGGAACTGCTGAACAGCAAAAAGTCAGATAGCACCACATAGCAGACCCGCCATAAAACGCCCTGAGAAGC
CCGTGACGGGCTTTTCTTGTATTATGGGTAGTTTCCTTGCATGAATCCATAAAAGGCGCCTGTAGTGCCA
TTTACCCCCATTCACTGCCAGAGCCGTGAGCGCAGCGAACTGAATGTCACGAAAAAGACAGCGACTCAGG
TGCCTGATGGTCGGAGACAAAAGGAATATTCAGCGATTTGCCCGAGCTTGCGAGGGTGCTACTTAAGCCT
TTAGGGTTTTAAGGTCTGTTTTGTAGAGGAGCAAACAGCGTTTGCGACATCCTTTTGTAATACTGCGGAA
CTGACTAAAGTAGTGAGTTATACACAGGGCTGGGATCTATTCTTTTTATCTTTTTTTATTCTTTCTTTAT
TCTATAAATTATAACCACTTGAATATAAACAAAAAAAACACACAAAGGTCTAGCGGAATTTACAGAGGGT
CTAGCAGAATTTACAAGTTTTCCAGCAAAGGTCTAGCAGAATTTACAGATACCCACAACTCAAAGGAAAA
GGACTAGTAATTATCATTGACTAGCCCATCTCAATTGGTATAGTGATTAAAATCACCTAGACCAATTGAG
ATGTATGTCTGAATTAGTTGTTTTCAAAGCAAATGAACTAGCGATTAGTCGCTATGACTTAACGGAGCAT
GAAACCAAGCTAATTTTATGCTGTGTGGCACTACTCAACCCCACGATTGAAAACCCTACAAGGAAAGAAC
GGACGGTATCGTTCACTTATAACCAATACGTTCAGATGATGAACATCAGTAGGGAAAATGCTTATGGTGT
ATTAGCTAAAGCAACCAGAGAGCTGATGACGAGAACTGTGGAAATCAGGAATCCTTTGGTTAAAGGCTTT
GAGATTTTCCAGTGGACAAACTATGCCAAGTTCTCAAGCGAAAAATTAGAATTAGTTTTTAGTGAAGAGA
TATTGCCTTATCTTTTCCAGTTAAAAAAATTCATAAAATATAATCTGGAACATGTTAAGTCTTTTGAAAA
CAAATACTCTATGAGGATTTATGAGTGGTTATTAAAAGAACTAACACAAAAGAAAACTCACAAGGCAAAT
ATAGAGATTAGCCTTGATGAATTTAAGTTCATGTTAATGCTTGAAAATAACTACCATGAGTTTAAAAGGC
TTAACCAATGGGTTTTGAAACCAATAAGTAAAGATTTAAACACTTACAGCAATATGAAATTGGTGGTTGA
TAAGCGAGGCCGCCCGACTGATACGTTGATTTTCCAAGTTGAACTAGATAGACAAATGGATCTCGTAACC
GAACTTGAGAACAACCAGATAAAAATGAATGGTGACAAAATACCAACAACCATTACATCAGATTCCTACC
TACATAACGGACTAAGAAAAACACTACACGATGCTTTAACTGCAAAAATTCAGCTCACCAGTTTTGAGGC
AAAATTTTTGAGTGACATGCAAAGTAAGTATGATCTCAATGGTTCGTTCTCATGGCTCACGCAAAAACAA
CGAACCACACTAGAGAACATACTGGCTAAATACGGAAGGATCTGAGGTTCTTATGGCTCTTGTATCTATC
AGTGAAGCATCAAGACTAACAAACAAAAGTAGAACAACTGTTCACCGTTACATATCAAAGGGAAAACTGT
CCATATGCACAGATGAAAACGGTGTAAAAAAGATAGATACATCAGAGCTTTTACGAGTTTTTGGTGCATT
TAAAGCTGTTCACCATGAACAGATCGACAATGTAACAGATGAACAGCATGTAACACCTAATAGAACAGGT
GAAACCAGTAAAACAAAGCAACTAGAACATGAAATTGAACACCTGAGACAACTTGTTACAGCTCAACAGT
CACACATAGACAGCCTGAAACAGGCGATGCTGCTTATCGAATCAAAGCTGCCGACAACACGGGAGCCAGT
GACGCCTCCCGTGGGGAAAAAATCATGGCAATTCTGGAAGAAATAGCGCTTTCAGCCTGTGGGCGGACAA
AATAGTTGGGAACTGGGAGGGGTGGAAATGGAGTTTTTAAGGATTATTTAGGGAAGAGTGACAAAATAGA
TGGGAACTGGGTGTAGCGTCGTAAGCTAATACGAAAATTAAAAATGACAAAATAGTTTGGAACTAGATTT
CACTTATCTGGTTGGTCGACACTAGTATTACCCTGTTATCCCTAGATTTAAATGATATCGGATCCTAGTA
AGCCACGTTTTAATTAATCAGATCCCATAAACTGCCAGGAATTGGGGATCGGATTCGAGCTTTAGTACCT
AGATTTAGATGTCTAAAAAGCGGGGTACCGAGGACGCGTCAATTCTCGAATTGACATAAGCCTGTTCGGT
TCGTAAACTGTAATGCAAGTAGCGTATGCGCTCACGCAACTGGTCCAGAACCTTGACCGAACGCAGCGGT
GGTAACGGCGCAGTGGCGGTTTTCATGGCTTGTTATGACTGTTTTTTTGTACAGTCTATGCCTCGGGCAT
CCAAGCAGCAAGCGCGTTACGCCGTGGGTCGATGTTTGATGTTATGGAGCAGCAACGATGTTACGCAGCA
GCAACGATGTTACGCAGCAGGGCAGTCGCCCTAAAACAAAGTTAGGTGGCTCAAGTATGGGCATCATTCG
CACATGTAGGCTCGGCCCTGACCAAGTCAAATCCATGCGGGCTGCTCTTGATCTTTTCGGTCGTGAGTTC
GGAGACGTAGCCACCTACTCCCAACATCAGCCGGACTCCGATTACCTCGGGAACTTGCTCCGTAGTAAGA
CATTCATCGCGCTTGCTGCCTTCGACCAAGAAGCGGTTGTTGGCGCTCTCGCGGCTTACGTTCTGCCCAA
GTTTGAGCAGCCGCGTAGTGAGATCTATATCTATGATCTCGCAGTCTCCGGCGAGCACCGGAGGCAGGGC
ATTGCCACCGCGCTCATCAATCTCCTCAAGCATGAGGCCAACGCGCTTGGTGCTTATGTGATCTACGTGC
AAGCAGATTACGGTGACGATCCCGCAGTGGCTCTCTATACAAAGTTGGGCATACGGGAAGAAGTGATGCA
CTTTGATATCGACCCAAGTACCGCCACCTAAAGCTCGCACGCTGCCGCAAGCACTCAGGGCGCAAGGGCT
GCTAAAGGAAGCGGAACACGTAGAAAGCCAGTCCGCAGAAACGGTGCTGACCCCGGATGAATGTCAGCTA
CTGGGCTATCTGGACAAGGGAAAACGCAAGCGCAAAGAGAAAGCAGGTAGCTTGCAGTGGGCTTACATGG
CGATAGCTAGACTGGGCGGTTTTATGGACAGCAAGCGAACCGGAATTGCCAGCTGGGGCGCCCTCTGGTA
AGGTTGGGAAGCCCTGCAAAGTAAACTGGATGGCTTTCTTGCCGCCAAGGATCTGATGGCGCAGGGGATC
AAGATCTGATCAAGAGACAGGATACTAGTGGAGGAAGAAAAA
Features (pLannotate 1.2.2; 30 found; start..end, strand, type, name):
      1..735     +  CDS            mCardinal (sequence partly withheld): far-red fluorescent protein derived from mNeptune, with further red-shifted spectra
    752..846     +  terminator     lambda t0 terminator: transcription terminator from phage lambda
    861..889     +  promoter       cat promoter (fragment): promoter of the E. coli cat gene encoding chloramphenicol acetyltransferase
    890..1546    +  CDS            cat: CAT_ECOLX - Experimental evidence at protein level: Swiss-Prot protein existence level 1. This enzyme is an effector of chloramphenicol resistance in bacteria. From Escherichia coli. This protein is used as a marker in many commonly used cloning vectors, such as pACYC184.
   1614..1700    +  terminator     rrnB T1 terminator: Escherichia coli rrnB; transcription terminator T1 from the E. coli rrnB gene
   1785..1983    +  mobile_element Tn7R (fragment): mini-Tn7 element (right end of the Tn7 transposon) Tn7
   2021..2039    +  promoter       tet promoter (fragment): E. coli promoter for tetracycline efflux protein gene
   2129..3007    -  CDS            araC: L-arabinose regulatory protein; araC
   3034..3318    +  promoter       araBAD promoter: araBAD; promoter of the L-arabinose operon of E. coli; the araC regulatory gene is transcribed in the opposite direction (Guzman et al., 1995)
   3339..3357    +  misc_feature   MCS (fragment): pUC18/19 multiple cloning site
   3436..4254    +  CDS            tnsA: TNSA_ECOLX - Experimental evidence at protein level: Swiss-Prot protein existence level 1. Required for Tn7 transposition. Forms the transposase, together with TnsB. TnsA executes the 5'-DNA strand breakage reaction. TnsABC and TnsD promote high-frequency insertion of Tn7 into a specific target site known as ATT-Tn7 whereas TnsABC and TnsD promote low- frequency insertion into many different sites. From Escherichia coli.
   4244..6349    +  CDS            tnsB: TNSB_ECOLX - Experimental evidence at protein level: Swiss-Prot protein existence level 1. Sequence-specific, DNA-binding protein required for Tn7 transposition. Recognizes sequences necessary for recombination at both left and right ends of Tn7 and, together with TnsA, forms the transposase. TnsB executes the 5'-DNA strand breakage and joining reactions. From Escherichia coli.
   6349..8013    +  CDS            tnsC: TNSC_ECOLX - Experimental evidence at protein level: Swiss-Prot protein existence level 1. TnsABC + TnsD promote high-frequency insertion of Tn7 into a specific target site known as att-Tn7 whereas TnsABC + TnsE promote low-frequency insertion into many different sites. From Escherichia coli.
   8019..9542    +  CDS            tnsD: TNSD_ECOLX - Protein predicted: Swiss-Prot protein existence level 4. TnsABC + TnsD promote high-frequency insertion of Tn7 into a specific target site known as att-Tn7 whereas TnsABC + TnsE promote low-frequency insertion into many different sites. From Escherichia coli.
   9549..9938    +  CDS            tnsE (fragment): TNSE_ECOLX - Experimental evidence at protein level: Swiss-Prot protein existence level 1. TnsABC + TnsD promote high-frequency insertion of Tn7 into a specific target site known as att-Tn7 whereas TnsABC + TnsE promote low-frequency insertion into many different sites. From Escherichia coli.
   9939..9976    +  misc_feature   MCS (fragment): pUC18/19 multiple cloning site
  10060..10175   +  ncRNA          5S rRNA: Accession: RF00001 - 5S ribosomal RNA
  10179..10265   +  terminator     rrnB T1 terminator: Escherichia coli rrnB; transcription terminator T1 from the E. coli rrnB gene
  10357..10384   +  terminator     rrnB T2 terminator: transcription terminator T2 from the E. coli rrnB gene
  10403..10494   +  promoter       AmpR promoter: bla
  10495..11355   +  CDS            AmpR: β-lactamase; bla; confers resistance to ampicillin, carbenicillin, and related antibiotics
  11397..11525   +  rep_origin     f1 ori (fragment) (sequence partly withheld): f1 bacteriophage origin of replication; arrow indicates direction of (+) strand synthesis
  11526..11635   -  oriT           oriT: incP origin of transfer
  11638..11890   +  CDS            TcR (fragment): tetracycline efflux protein; tet; confers resistance to tetracycline
  12375..12597   +  rep_origin     pSC101 ori: low-copy replication origin that requires the Rep101 protein
  12645..13595   +  CDS            Rep101(Ts): temperature-sensitive version of the RepA protein needed for replication with the pSC101 origin (Armstrong et al., 1984); rep101 encoding an A56V mutation
  14028..14193   +  mobile_element Tn7L: mini-Tn7 element (left end of the Tn7 transposon) Tn7
  14371..14399   +  promoter       Pc promoter: intI1 (promoter lies within the coding sequence); class 1 integron promoter
  14588..15121   +  CDS            GmR: gentamycin acetyltransferase; aacC1; confers resistance to gentamycin
  15129..15446   +  CDS            tnpA (fragment): TN5P_ECOLX - Also known as tnp. Experimental evidence at protein level: Swiss-Prot protein existence level 1. Mediates transposition of transposon Tn5 by a 'cut and paste' mechanism. First, the monomeric transposase binds the 19 bp inverted DNA repeats flanking the transposon. Then, dimerization of the DNA- bound transposase creates a synaptic DNA complex. After nicking of the first DNA strand, excision of the transposon proceeds through a series of intermediates. The transposase then mediates the insertion of the transposon at a new site by strand transfer. The activity of the wild- type tran
