[The description below was written by a language model from this plasmid's Addgene catalogue record and pLannotate feature annotations shown in this document.]
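Description:
pMRE-Tn7-146 is a low-copy miniTn7 delivery plasmid built on the pGRG36 backbone, designed to place a constitutively expressed fluorescent protein gene into bacterial chromosomes. It replicates from a pSC101 origin supported by the temperature-sensitive Rep101(Ts) protein. This explains its propagation at a permissive low temperature and allows the vector to be lost from recipients once transposition has occurred. The backbone carries AmpR for selection in E. coli and an incP oriT, so it can be mobilised by conjugation from a donor strain such as the listed S17-1 lambda pir host. Fragments of an f1 origin and a tetracycline resistance gene are also annotated as backbone remnants.

The transposable segment lies between Tn7L and Tn7R, spanning the circular junction of the sequence record. It contains a gentamicin acetyltransferase gene driven by the class 1 integron Pc promoter, a fragment annotated as Tn5 transposase, the synthetic far-red fluorescent protein mCardinal followed by the lambda t0 terminator, and a cat chloramphenicol resistance cassette ending in an rrnB T1 terminator. Integrants can therefore be selected with gentamicin and/or chloramphenicol. The promoter driving mCardinal is not identified in the feature table or catalogue fields, although the record describes expression as constitutive.

Outside the transposon ends, the tnsABCD genes (plus a truncated tnsE) sit downstream of the araBAD promoter with divergent araC, and are followed by rrnB terminators. TnsABC with TnsD directs site-specific insertion into the att-Tn7 site, giving single-copy chromosomal tagging. The plasmid belongs to a broad host-range toolbox for fluorescently labelling bacteria. The sequence record is labelled a partial NGS result.
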