Addgene plasmid #118562: pMRE-Tn7-146
Purpose: miniTn7 plasmid to deliver constitutively expressed fluorescent protein genes in bacteria
Depositing lab: Mitja Remus-Emsermann. Depositing organization: University of Canterbury. Publication: Chromatic Bacteria - A Broad Host-Range Plasmid and Chromosomal Insertion Toolbox for Fluorescent Protein Expression in Bacteria. Schlechter RO, Jun H, Bernach M, Oso S, Boyd E, Munoz-Lintz DA, Dobson RCJ, Remus DM, Remus-Emsermann MNP. Front Microbiol. 2018 Dec 12;9:3052. doi: 10.3389/fmicb.2018.03052. eCollection 2018. PubMed 30631309.
Backbone
  Vector backbone: pGRG36
  Vector type: Bacterial Expression ; miniTn7 delivery vector
  Selectable markers: Gentamicin ; Chloramphenicol/
Growth in bacteria
  Bacterial resistance: Ampicillin, 100 μg/mL
  Growth temperature: 30°C
  Growth strain: E. coli S17-1 lambda pir
  Copy number: Low Copy
Gene/Insert
  Gene/Insert name: mCardinal
  Species: Synthetic
  Cloning method: Restriction Enzyme; 5′ cloning site Unknown (unknown if destroyed)
Resource information
  A portion of this plasmid was derived from a plasmid made by: mCardinal-pBAD
Terms and licenses: Academic/Nonprofit Terms; Industry Terms: Not Available to Industry
Depositor comments: Please visit https://www.biorxiv.org/content/early/2018/09/07/402172 for bioRxiv preprint.
How to cite: pMRE-Tn7-146 was a gift from Mitja Remus-Emsermann (Addgene plasmid # 118562 ; http://n2t.net/addgene:118562 ; RRID:Addgene_118562)
